>Addgene plasmid #38825 | MAPK6 | depositor partial sequence | sequence record 48882 | MAPK6 sequence 1108 bps
ATGCACCATCATCATCATCATTCTTCTGGTGTAGATCTGGGTACCGAGAACCTGTACTTCCAATCCATGA
ACATTCATGGTTTTGATCTGGGTTCTAGGTATATGGACTTAAAACCATTGGGTTGTGGAGGCAATGGCTT
GGTTTTTTCTGCTGTAGACAATGACTGTGACAAAAGAGTAGCCATCAAGAAAATTGTCCTTACTGATCCC
CAGAGTGTCAAACATGCTCTACGTGAAATCAAAATTATTAGAAGACTTGACCATGATAACATTGTGAAAG
TGTTTGAGATTCTTGGTCCCAGTGGAAGCCAATTAACAGACGATGTGGGCTCTCTTACGGAACTGAACAG
TGTTTACATTGTTCAGGAGTACATGGAGACAGACTTGGCTAATGTGCTGGAGCAGGGCCCTTTACTGGAA
GAGCATGCCAGGCTTTTCATGTATCAGCTGCTACGGGGGCTCAAGTATATTCACTCTGCAAATGTACTGC
ACAGAGATCTCAAACCAGCTAATCTTTTCATTAATACGGAAGACTTGGTGCTGAAGATAGGTGACTTTGG
TCTTGCACGGATCATGGATCCTCATTATTCCCATAAGGGTCATCTTTCTGAAGGATTGGTTACTAAATGG
TACAGATCTCCACGTCTTTTACTTTCTCCTAATAATTATACTAAAGCCATTGACATGTGGGCTGCAGGCT
GCATCTTTGCTGAAATGCTGACTGGTAAAACCCTTTTTGCAGGTGCACATGAACTTGAACAGATGCAGCT
GATTTTAGAATCTATTCCTGTTGTACATGAGGAAGATCGTCAGGAGCTTCTCAGCGTAATTCCAGTTTAC
ATTAGAAATGACATGACTGAGCCACACAAACCTTTAACTCAGCTGCTTCCAGGAATTAGTCGAGAAGCAG
TGGATTTCCTGGAACAAATTTTGACATTTAGCCCCATGGATCGGTTAACAGCAGAAGAAGCACTCTCCCA
TCCTTACATGAGCATATATTCTTTTCCAATGGATGAGCCAATTTAAAGCCATCCTTTTCATATTGAAGAT
GAAGTTGATGATATTTTGCTTATGGATGAATGACAGTAAAGGTGGATACGGATCCGAA
