>Addgene plasmid #38825 | MAPK6 | addgene partial sequence | sequence record 50297 | T7_term
CCTTCGGGCTTGTTAGCAGCCGGATCTCAGTGGTGGTGGTGGTGGTGCTCGAGTGCGGCCGCAAGCTTGT
CGACGGAGCTCGAATTCGGATCCGTATCCACCTTTACTGTCATTCATCCATAAGCAAAATATCATCAACT
TCATCTTCAATATGAAAAGGATGGCTTTAAATTGGCTCATCCATTGGAAAAGAATATATGCTCATGTAAG
GATGGGAGAGTGCTTCTTCTGCTGTTAACCGATCCATGGGGCTAAATGTCAAAATTTGTTCCAGGAAATC
CACTGCTTCTCGACTAATTCCTGGAAGCAGCTGAGTTAAAGGTTTGTGTGGCTCAGTCATGTCATTTCTA
ATGTAAACTGGAATTACGCTGAGAAGCTCCTGACGATCTTCCTCATGTACAACAGGAATAGATTCTAAAA
TCAGCTGCATCTGTTCAAGTTCATGTGCACCTGCAAAAAGGGTTTTACCAGTCAGCATTTCAGCAAAGAT
GCAGCCTGCAGCCCACATGTCAATGGCTTTAGTATAATTATTAGGAGAAAGTAAAAGACGTGGAGATCTG
TACCATTTAGTAACCAATCCTTCAGAAAGATGACCCTTATGGGAATAATGAGGATCCATGATCCGTGCAA
GACCAAAGTCACCTATCTTCAGCACCAAGTCTTCCGTATTAATGAAAAGATTAGCTGGTTTGAGATCTCT
GTGCAGTACATTTGCAGAGTGAATATACTTGAGCCCCCGTAGCAGCTGATACATGAAAAGCCTGGCATGC
TCTTCCAGTAAAGGGCCCTGCTCCAGCACATTAGCCAAGTCTGTCTCCATGTACTCCTGAACAATGTAAA
CACTGTTCAGTTCCGTAAGA
