>Addgene plasmid #38825 | MAPK6 | addgene partial sequence | sequence record 52711 | T7 5'-TAATACGACTCACTATAGGG-3'
TGCGAAATTCCCTCTGAATATTTTGTTTACTTTAAGAAGGAGATATACATATGCACCATCATCATCATCA
TTCTTCTGGTGTAGATCTGGGTACCGAGAACCTGTACTTCCAATCCATGAACATTCATGGTTTTGATCTG
GGTTCTAGGTATATGGACTTAAAACCATTGGGTTGTGGAGGCAATGGCTTGGTTTTTTCTGCTGTAGACA
ATGACTGTGACAAAAGAGTAGCCATCAAGAAAATTGTCCTTACTGATCCCCAGAGTGTCAAACATGCTCT
ACGTGAAATCAAAATTATTAGAAGACTTGACCATGATAACATTGTGAAAGTGTTTGAGATTCTTGGTCCC
AGTGGAAGCCAATTAACAGACGATGTGGGCTCTCTTACGGAACTGAACAGTGTTTACATTGTTCAGGAGT
ACATGGAGACAGACTTGGCTAATGTGCTGGAGCAGGGCCCTTTACTGGAAGAGCATGCCAGGCTTTTCAT
GTATCAGCTGCTACGGGGGCTCAAGTATATTCACTCTGCAAATGTACTGCACAGAGATCTCAAACCAGCT
AATCTTTTCATTAATACGGAAGACTTGGTGCTGAAGATAGGTGACTTTGGTCTTGCACGGATCATGGATC
CTCATTATTCCCATAAGGGTCATCTTTCTGAAGGATTGGTTACTAAATGGTACAGATCTCCACGTCTTTT
ACTTTCTCCTAATAATTATACTAAAGCCATTGACATGTGGGCTGCAGGCTGCATCTTTGCTGAAATGCTG
ACTGGTAAAACCCTTTTTGCAGGTGCACATGAACTTGAACAGATGCAGCTGATTTTAGAATCTATTCCTG
TTGTACATGAGGAAGATCGTCAGGAGCTTCTCAGCGTAATTCCAGTTTACATTAGAAATGACA
