[The description below was written by a language model from this plasmid's Addgene catalogue record.]
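Description:
MAPK6 is a bacterial expression plasmid built on the pNIC28-Bsa4 backbone from the SGC, a vector designed for ligation-independent cloning of targets for recombinant protein production in E. coli. It is selected with kanamycin and is recorded as a low-copy plasmid. The record does not list the origin of replication or give a feature table. The promoter is also not stated explicitly, although the T7 forward and T7-terminator sequencing primers suggest that the insert sits within a T7 promoter/terminator expression cassette, which would require a host supplying T7 RNA polymerase for expression.

The insert is a roughly 1.1 kb fragment of human MAPK6 (mitogen-activated protein kinase 6, also known as ERK3), an atypical MAP kinase family member. The depositor notes that the construct may not contain the full open reading frame, which fits a truncated, domain-bounded design optimised for crystallisation, and the entry is linked to a deposited PDB structure. The coding sequence carries an L290V substitution relative to the reference. The linked Entrez Gene entry uses mouse-style gene symbols and aliases even though the species is given as human, so that cross-reference should be treated with caution.

At the N-terminus the protein is fused to a His tag followed by a TEV protease site, allowing immobilised metal affinity purification and subsequent removal of the tag to leave near-native protein. The stated purpose is bacterial expression for structure determination, and the purified kinase fragment could plausibly also serve biochemical or biophysical studies.
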