Addgene plasmid #38825: MAPK6
Purpose: Bacterial expression for structure determination; may not be full ORF
Depositing lab: Nicola Burgess-Brown. Depositing organization: University of Oxford.
Backbone
  Vector backbone: pNIC28-Bsa4
  Backbone manufacturer: SGC
  Vector type: Bacterial Expression
Growth in bacteria
  Bacterial resistance: Kanamycin, 50 μg/mL
  Growth temperature: 37°C
  Growth strain: Mach1
  Copy number: Low Copy
Gene/Insert
  Gene/Insert name: MAPK6 (alt names: mitogen-activated protein kinase 6; PDB:2I6L)
  Species: H. sapiens (human)
  Insert size (bp): 1108
  Mutation: L290V
  Entrez Gene: Mapk6 (a.k.a. 2610021I23Rik, D130053K17Rik, Erk3, Mapk4, Mapk63, Prkm4, Prkm6)
  Tag / fusion protein: His Tev (N terminal on insert)
  Cloning method: Ligation Independent Cloning
  Sequencing primers: 5′ T7; 3′ T7-term
Terms and licenses: Academic/Nonprofit Terms; Industry Terms: Not Available to Industry
How to cite: MAPK6 was a gift from Nicola Burgess-Brown (Addgene plasmid # 38825 ; http://n2t.net/addgene:38825 ; RRID:Addgene_38825)
